>Addgene plasmid #44638 | pFA6a-link-mKO1-CaUra3 | depositor full sequence | sequence record 61102 | pFA6a-link-mKO1-CaUra3 sequence 4840 bps
CGCGCCACTTCTAAATAAGCGAATTTCTTATGATTTATGATTTTTATTATTAAATAAGTTATAAAAAAAA
TAAGTGTATACAAATTTTAAAGTGACTCTTAGGTTTTAAAACGAAAATTCTTATTCTTGAGTAACTCTTT
CCTGTAGGTCAGGTTGCTTTCTCAGGTATAGTATGAGGTCGCTCTTATTGACCACACCTCTACCGGCAGA
TCCGCTAGGGATAACAGGGTAATATAGATCTGTTTAGCTTGCCTCGTCCCCGCCGGGTCACCCGGCCAGC
GACATGGAGGCCCAGAATACCCTCCTTGACAGTCTTGACGTGCGCAGCTCAGGGGCATGATGTGACTGTC
GCCCGTACATTTAGCCCATACATCCCCATGTATAATCATTTGCATCCATACATTTTGATGGCCGCACGGC
GCGAAGCAAAAATTACGGCTCCTCGCTGCAGACCTGCGAGCAGGGAAACGCTCCCCTCACAGACGCGTTG
AATTGTCCCCACGCCGCGCCCCTGTAGAGAAATATAAAAGGTTAGGATTTGCCACTGAGGTTCTTCTTTC
ATATACTTCCTTTTAAAATCTTGCTAGGATACAGTTCTCACATCACATCCGAACATAAACAACCATGACA
GTCAACACTAAGACCTATAGTGAGAGAGCAGAAACTCATGCCTCACCAGTAGCACAGCGATTATTTCGAT
TAATGGAACTGAAGAAAACCAATTTATGTGCATCAATTGACGTTGATACCACTAAGGAATTCCTTGAATT
AATTGATAAATTAGGTCCTTATGTATGCTTAATCAAGACTCATATTGATATAATCAATGATTTTTCCTAT
GAATCCACTATTGAACCATTATTAGAACTTTCACGTAAACATCAATTTATGATTTTTGAAGATAGAAAAT
TTGCTGATATTGGTAATACCGTAAAGAAACAATATATTGGTGGAGTTTATAAAATTAGTAGTTGGGCAGA
TATTACCAATGCTCATGGTGTCACTGGGAATGGAGTGGTTGAAGGATTAAAACAGGGAGCTAAAGAAACC
ACCACCAACCAAGAGCCAAGAGGGTTATTGATGTTAGCTGAATTATCATCAGTGGGATCATTAGCATATG
GAGAATATTCTCAAAAAACTGTTGAAATTGCTAAATCCGATAAGGAATTTGTTATTGGATTTATTGCCCA
ACGTGATATGGGTGGCCAAGAAGAAGGATTTGATTGGCTTATTATGACACCTGGAGTTGGATTAGATGAT
AAAGGTGATGGATTAGGACAACAATATAGAACTGTTGATGAAGTTGTTAGCACTGGAACTGATATTATCA
TTGTTGGTAGAGGATTGTTTGGTAAAGGAAGAGATCCAGATATTGAAGGTAAAAGGTATAGAAATGCTGG
TTGGAATGCTTATTTGAAAAAGACTGGCCAATTATAATCAGTACTGACAATAAAAAGATTCTTGTTTTCA
AGAACTTGTCATTTGTATAGTTTTTTTATATTGTAGTTGTTCTATTTTAATCAAATGTTAGCGTGATTTA
TATTTTTTTTCGCCTCGACATCATCTGCCCAGATGCGAAGTTAAGTGCGCAGAAAGTAATATCATGCGTC
AATCGTATGTGAATGCTGGTCGCTATACTGCTGTCGATTCGATACTAACGCCGCCATCCAGTGTCGAAAA
CGAGCTCGAATTCATCGATGATATCAGATCCACTAGTGGCCTATGCGGCCGCGGATCTGCCGGTCTCCCT
ATAGTGAGTCGTATTAATTTCGATAAGCCAGGTTAACCTGCATTAATGAATCGGCCAACGCGCGGGGAGA
GGCGGTTTGCGTATTGGGCGCTCTTCCGCTTCCTCGCTCACTGACTCGCTGCGCTCGGTCGTTCGGCTGC
GGCGAGCGGTATCAGCTCACTCAAAGGCGGTAATACGGTTATCCACAGAATCAGGGGATAACGCAGGAAA
GAACATGTGAGCAAAAGGCCAGCAAAAGGCCAGGAACCGTAAAAAGGCCGCGTTGCTGGCGTTTTTCCAT
AGGCTCCGCCCCCCTGACGAGCATCACAAAAATCGACGCTCAAGTCAGAGGTGGCGAAACCCGACAGGAC
TATAAAGATACCAGGCGTTTCCCCCTGGAAGCTCCCTCGTGCGCTCTCCTGTTCCGACCCTGCCGCTTAC
CGGATACCTGTCCGCCTTTCTCCCTTCGGGAAGCGTGGCGCTTTCTCAATGCTCACGCTGTAGGTATCTC
AGTTCGGTGTAGGTCGTTCGCTCCAAGCTGGGCTGTGTGCACGAACCCCCCGTTCAGCCCGACCGCTGCG
CCTTATCCGGTAACTATCGTCTTGAGTCCAACCCGGTAAGACACGACTTATCGCCACTGGCAGCAGCCAC
TGGTAACAGGATTAGCAGAGCGAGGTATGTAGGCGGTGCTACAGAGTTCTTGAAGTGGTGGCCTAACTAC
GGCTACACTAGAAGGACAGTATTTGGTATCTGCGCTCTGCTGAAGCCAGTTACCTTCGGAAAAAGAGTTG
GTAGCTCTTGATCCGGCAAACAAACCACCGCTGGTAGCGGTGGTTTTTTTGTTTGCAAGCAGCAGATTAC
GCGCAGAAAAAAAGGATCTCAAGAAGATCCTTTGATCTTTTCTACGGGGTCTGACGCTCAGTGGAACGAA
AACTCACGTTAAGGGATTTTGGTCATGAGATTATCAAAAAGGATCTTCACCTAGATCCTTTTAAATTAAA
AATGAAGTTTTAAATCAATCTAAAGTATATATGAGTAAACTTGGTCTGACAGTTACCAATGCTTAATCAG
TGAGGCACCTATCTCAGCGATCTGTCTATTTCGTTCATCCATAGTTGCCTGACTCCCCGTCGTGTAGATA
ACTACGATACGGGAGGGCTTACCATCTGGCCCCAGTGCTGCAATGATACCGCGAGACCCACGCTCACCGG
CTCCAGATTTATCAGCAATAAACCAGCCAGCCGGAAGGGCCGAGCGCAGAAGTGGTCCTGCAACTTTATC
CGCCTCCATCCAGTCTATTAATTGTTGCCGGGAAGCTAGAGTAAGTAGTTCGCCAGTTAATAGTTTGCGC
AACGTTGTTGCCATTGCTACAGGCATCGTGGTGTCACGCTCGTCGTTTGGTATGGCTTCATTCAGCTCCG
GTTCCCAACGATCAAGGCGAGTTACATGATCCCCCATGTTGTGCAAAAAAGCGGTTAGCTCCTTCGGTCC
TCCGATCGTTGTCAGAAGTAAGTTGGCCGCAGTGTTATCACTCATGGTTATGGCAGCACTGCATAATTCT
CTTACTGTCATGCCATCCGTAAGATGCTTTTCTGTGACTGGTGAGTACTCAACCAAGTCATTCTGAGAAT
AGTGTATGCGGCGACCGAGTTGCTCTTGCCCGGCGTCAATACGGGATAATACCGCGCCACATAGCAGAAC
TTTAAAAGTGCTCATCATTGGAAAACGTTCTTCGGGGCGAAAACTCTCAAGGATCTTACCGCTGTTGAGA
TCCAGTTCGATGTAACCCACTCGTGCACCCAACTGATCTTCAGCATCTTTTACTTTCACCAGCGTTTCTG
GGTGAGCAAAAACAGGAAGGCAAAATGCCGCAAAAAAGGGAATAAGGGCGACACGGAAATGTTGAATACT
CATACTCTTCCTTTTTCAATATTATTGAAGCATTTATCAGGGTTATTGTCTCATGAGCGGATACATATTT
GAATGTATTTAGAAAAATAAACAAATAGGGGTTCCGCGCACATTTCCCCGAAAAGTGCCACCTGACGTCT
AAGAAACCATTATTATCATGACATTAACCTATAAAAATAGGCGTATCACGAGGCCCTTTCGTCTCGCGCG
TTTCGGTGATGACGGTGAAAACCTCTGACACATGCAGCTCCCGGAGACGGTCACAGCTTGTCTGTAAGCG
GATGCCGGGAGCAGACAAGCCCGTCAGGGCGCGTCAGCGGGTGTTGGCGGGTGTCGGGGCTGGCTTAACT
ATGCGGCATCAGAGCAGATTGTACTGAGAGTGCACCATATGGACATATTGTCGTTAGAACGCGGCTACAA
TTAATACATAACCTTATGTATCATACACATACGATTTAGGTGACACTATAGAACGCGGCCGCCAGCTGAA
GCTTCGTACGCTGCAGGTCGACGGATCGGTGACGGTGCTGGTTTAATTAACATGGTGAGTGTGATTAAAC
CAGAGATGAAGATGAGGTACTACATGGACGGCTCCGTCAATGGGCATGAGTTCACAATTGAAGGTGAAGG
CACAGGCAGACCTTACGAGGGACATCAAGAGATGACACTACGCGTCACAATGGCCAAGGGCGGGCCAATG
CCTTTCGCGTTTGACTTAGTGTCACACGTGTTCTGTTACGGCCACAGACCTTTTACTAAATATCCAGAAG
AGATACCAGACTATTTCAAACAAGCATTTCCTGAAGGCCTGTCATGGGAAAGGTCGTTGGAGTTCGAAGA
TGGTGGGTCCGCTTCAGTCAGTGCGCATATAAGCCTTAGAGGAAACACCTTCTACCACAAATCCAAATTT
ACTGGGGTTAACTTTCCTGCCGATGGTCCTATCATGCAAAACCAAAGTGTTGATTGGGAGCCATCAACCG
AGAAAATTACTGCCAGCGACGGAGTTCTGAAGGGTGATGTTACGATGTACCTAAAACTTGAAGGAGGCGG
CAATCACAAATGCCAATTCAAGACTACTTACAAGGCGGCAAAAAAGATTCTTAAAATGCCAGGAAGCCAT
TACATCAGCCATCGCCTCGTCAGGAAAACCGAAGGCAACATTACTGAGCTGGTAGAAGATGCAGTAGCTC
ATTCCTGAGG
Features (pLannotate 1.2.2; 13 found; start..end, strand, type, name):
     19..206     +  terminator     ADH1 terminator: S. cerevisiae ADH1; transcription terminator for the S. cerevisiae alcohol dehydrogenase 1 (ADH1) gene
    281..624     +  promoter       TEF promoter: Ashbya gossypii TEF promoter
    643..1431    +  CDS            URA3: PYRF_YEAST - Experimental evidence at protein level: Swiss-Prot protein existence level 1. From Saccharomyces cerevisiae (strain ATCC 204508 / S288c) (Baker's yeast).
   1443..1640    +  terminator     TEF terminator: Ashbya gossypii TEF terminator
   1748..1766    -  promoter       T7 promoter: promoter for bacteriophage T7 RNA polymerase
   1788..1841    -  CDS            lacI (fragment): lac repressor; lacI; The lac repressor binds to the lac operator to inhibit transcription in E. coli. This inhibition can be relieved by adding lactose or isopropyl-β-D-thiogalactopyranoside (IPTG).
   2024..2612    -  rep_origin     ori: high-copy-number ColE1/pMB1/pBR322/pUC origin of replication
   2783..3643    -  CDS            AmpR: β-lactamase; bla; confers resistance to ampicillin, carbenicillin, and related antibiotics
   3644..3748    -  promoter       AmpR promoter: bla
   3843..3878    +  CDS            rop (fragment): Rop protein, which maintains plasmids at low copy number; rop
   3980..4031    +  misc_feature   bom (fragment): basis of mobility region from pBR322
   4094..4112    +  promoter       SP6 promoter: promoter for bacteriophage SP6 RNA polymerase
   4182..4838    +  CDS            mKO: monomeric Kusabira-Orange fluorescent protein (Karasawa et al., 2004)
