[The description below was written by a language model from this plasmid's Addgene catalogue record and pLannotate feature annotations shown in this document.]
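Description:
pFA6a-link-mKO1-CaUra3 is a yeast tagging vector built on the pFA6a-link backbone. It is not designed as a self-replicating yeast expression plasmid: the feature table shows no yeast origin or centromere. Instead it serves as a template cassette for fusing a chromosomal gene to a fluorescent protein. It is propagated in E. coli through a high-copy ColE1/pUC-type origin and an ampicillin resistance gene (β-lactamase with its own promoter). The annotation also picks up short remnants of lacI, rop and the pBR322 bom region, together with flanking T7 and SP6 promoters, which are backbone carry-overs rather than functional parts of the payload.

The payload is the 657 bp coding sequence for monomeric Kusabira Orange 1 (mKO1), an orange fluorescent protein, cloned between PacI and AscI sites that are both retained. In the circular map the mKO1 reading frame runs directly into the S. cerevisiae ADH1 terminator, so a gene fused in frame upstream of the tag acquires a defined 3′ end. No promoter is placed in front of mKO1, which fits a design in which the fusion is driven by the tagged gene's own promoter. The "link" in the backbone name suggests a linker preceding the fluorescent protein, though no linker is annotated.

Downstream of the terminator is the selection module, a URA3 open reading frame flanked by the Ashbya gossypii TEF promoter and TEF terminator. The automated annotation matched this gene to S. cerevisiae URA3, but the plasmid name and stated purpose identify it as CaUra3. It allows selection of uracil prototrophs in ura3 strains. The stated use is creating mKO1 gene fusions in yeast, and the vector derives from a published set of optimized fluorescent protein tagging cassettes for S. cerevisiae.
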