Addgene plasmid #44638: pFA6a-link-mKO1-CaUra3
Purpose: Yeast tagging vector to create gene fusion with mKO1 with CaUra3 selection
Depositing lab: Kurt Thorn. Depositing organization: Harvard University.
Backbone
  Vector backbone: pFA6a-link
  Vector type: Yeast Expression
  Selectable markers: URA3
Growth in bacteria
  Bacterial resistance: Ampicillin, 100 μg/mL
  Growth temperature: 37°C
  Growth strain: DH5alpha
  Copy number: Unknown
Gene/Insert
  Gene/Insert name: mKO1 (alt name: monomeric Kusabira orange 1)
  Insert size (bp): 657
  Cloning method: Restriction Enzyme; 5′ cloning site PacI (not destroyed); 3′ cloning site AscI (not destroyed)
  Sequencing primers: 5′ N/A
Resource information
  A portion of this plasmid was derived from a plasmid made by: mKO1 was purchased from MBL International.
Terms and licenses: Academic/Nonprofit Terms; Industry Terms: Not Available to Industry
Depositor comments: This vector is derived from the sequences published in “Optimized cassettes for fluorescent protein tagging in Saccharomyces cerevisiae.” Sheff MA, Thorn KS. Yeast. 2004 Jun;21(8):661-70.
How to cite: pFA6a-link-mKO1-CaUra3 was a gift from Kurt Thorn (Addgene plasmid # 44638 ; http://n2t.net/addgene:44638 ; RRID:Addgene_44638)
