>Addgene plasmid #44638 | pFA6a-link-mKO1-CaUra3 | addgene partial sequence | sequence record 63547 | SP6 5'-ATTTAGGTGACACTATAG-3'
CGGATCGGTGACGGTGCTGGTTTAATTAACATGGTGAGTGTGATTAAACCAGAGATGAAGATGAGGTACT
ACATGGACGGCTCCGTCAATGGGCATGAGTTCACAATTGAAGGTGAAGGCACAGGCAGACCTTACGAGGG
ACATCAAGAGATGACACTACGCGTCACAATGGCCAAGGGCGGGCCAATGCCTTTCGCGTTTGACTTAGTG
TCACACGTGTTCTGTTACGGCCACAGACCTTTTACTAAATATCCAGAAGAGATACCAGACTATTTCAAAC
AAGCATTTCCTGAAGGCCTGTCATGGGAAAGGTCGTTGGAGTTCGAAGATGGTGGGTCCGCTTCAGTCAG
TGCGCATATAAGCCTTAGAGGAAACACCTTCTACCACAAATCCAAATTTACTGGGGTTAACTTTCCTGCC
GATGGTCCTATCATGCAAAACCAAAGTGTTGATTGGGAGCCATCAACCGAGAAAATTACTGCCAGCGACG
GAGTTCTGAAGGGTGATGTTACGATGTACCTAAAACTTGAAGGAGGCGGCAATCACAAATGCCAATTCAA
GACTACTTACAAGGCGGCAAAAAAGATTCTTAAAATGCCAGGAAGCCATTACATCAGCCATCGCCTCGTC
AGGAAAACCGAAGGCAACATTACTGAGCTGGTAGAAGATGCAGTAGCTCATTCCTGAGGCGCGCCACTTC
TAAATAAGCGAATTTCTTATGATTTATGATTTTTATTATTAAATAAGTTATAAAAAAAATAAGTGTATAC
AAATTTTAAAGTGACTCTTAGGTTTTAAAACGAAAATTCTTATTCTTGAGTAACTCTTT
