>Addgene plasmid #44638 | pFA6a-link-mKO1-CaUra3 | addgene partial sequence | sequence record 63588 | T7 5'-TAATACGACTCACTATAGGG-3'
ATCTGATATCATCGATGAATTCGAGCTCGTTTTCGACACTGGATGGCGGCGTTAGTATCGAATCGACAGC
AGTATAGCGACCAGCATTCACATACGATTGACGCATGATATTACTTTCTGCGCACTTAACTTCGCATCTG
GGCAGATGATGTCGAGGCGAAAAAAAATATAAATCACGCTAACATTTGATTAAAATAGAACAACTACAAT
ATAAAAAAACTATACAAATGACAAGTTCTTGAAAACAAGAATCTTTTTATTGTCAGTACTGATTATAATT
GGCCAGTCTTTTTCAAATAAGCATTCCAACCAGCATCTCTATACCTTTTACCTTCAATATCTGGATCTCT
TCCTTTACCAAACAATCCTCTACCAACAATGATAATATCAGTTCCAGTGCTAACAACTTCATCAACAGTT
CTATATTGTTGTCCTAATCCATCACCTTTATCATCTAATCCAACTCCAGGTGTCATAATAAGCCAATCAA
ATCCTTCTTCTTGTCCACCCATATCACGTTGGGCAATAAATCCAATAACAAATTCCTTATCGGATTTAGC
AATTTCAACAGTTTTTTGAGAATATTCTCCATATGCTAATGATCCCACTGATGATAATTCAGCTAACATC
AATAACCCTCTTGGCTCTTGGTTGGTGGTGGTTTCTTTAGCTCCCTGTTTTAATCCTTCAACTACTCCAT
TCCCAGTGACACCATGAGCATTAGTAATATCTGCCCAACTACTAATTTTATAAACTCCACCAATATATTG
TTTCTTCACGGTATTACCAATATCAGCAAATTTTCTATCTTCAAAAATCATAAATTGATGTTTACGTGAA
AGTTCTAATAATGGTTCAATAGTGGATTCATAGGAAA
